>Addgene plasmid #105926 | pMK247 (hROSA26 CMV-MCS-Hygro) | depositor full sequence | sequence record 200613 | pMK247 (hROSA26 CMV-MCS-Hygro) sequence 8100 bps
CTAAATTGTAAGCGTTAATATTTTGTTAAAATTCGCGTTAAATTTTTGTTAAATCAGCTCATTTTTTAAC
CAATAGGCCGAAATCGGCAAAATCCCTTATAAATCAAAAGAATAGACCGAGATAGGGT
[37 nt withheld, positions 129-165]
AAAGAACGTGGACTCCAACGTCAAAGG
[49 nt withheld, positions 193-241]
T
[91 nt withheld, positions 243-333]
G
[124 nt withheld, positions 335-458]
CCCATTCGCCATTCAGGCTGCGCAACTGTTGGGAAGGGCGATCGGTGCGGGCCTCTTCGCTATTACGCCA
GCTGGCGAAAGGGGGATGTGCTGCAAGGCGATTAAGTTGGGTAACGCCAGGGTTTTCCCAGTCACGACGT
TGTAAAACGACGGCCAGTGAGCGCGCGTAATACGACTCACTATAGGGCGAATTGGAGCTCGGAACTCTGG
TGGGAGGGGAGGTGCGGTACACTGGGGGGATGGGTGGCTAGGGGGGCCGTCTGGTGGCTTGCGGGGGTTG
CCTTTCCCGTGGGAAGTCGGGAACATAATGTTTGTTACGTTGGGAGGGAAAGGGGTGGCTGGATGCAGGC
GGGAGGGAGGCCCGCCCTGCGGCAACCGGAGGGGGAGGGAGAAGGGAGCGGAAAATGCTCGAAACCGGAC
GGAGCCATTGCTCTCGCAGAGGGAGGAGCGCTTCCGGCTAGCCTCTTGTCGCCGATTGGCCGTTTCTCCT
CCCGCCGTGTGTGAAAACACAAATGGCGTATTCTGGTTGGAGTAAAGCTCCTGTCAGTTACGCCGTCGGG
AGTACGCAGCCGCTTAGCGACTCTCGCGTTGCCCCCTGGGTGGGGCGGGTAGGTAGGTGGGGTGTAGAGA
TGCTGGGTGTGCGGGCGCGGCCGGCCTCCTGCGGCGGGAGGGGAGGGTCAGTGAAATCGGCTCTGGCGCG
GGCGTCCTCCCACCCTCCCCTTCCTTCGGGGGAGTCGGTTTACCCGCCGCCTGCTTGTCTTCGACACCTG
ATTGGCTGTCGAAGCTGTGGGACCGGGCCCTTGCTACTGGCTCGAGTCTCACATGAGCGAAACCACTGCG
CGGGGCGCGGGGGTGGCGGGGAGGCGGGCGTTGGTACGGTCCTCCCCGAGGCCGAGCGCCGCAGTGTCTG
GCCCCGCGCCCCTGCGCAACGTGGCAGGAAGCGCGCGCTGGAGGCGGGGGCGGGCTGCCGGCCGAGACTT
CTGGATGGCGGCGGCCGCGGCTCCGCCCCGGGTTCCCACCGCCTGAAGGGCGAGACAAGCCCGACCTGCT
ACAGGCACTCGTGGGGGTGGGGGAGGAGCGGGGGTCGGTCCGGCTGGTTTGTGGGTGGGAGGCGCTTGTT
CTCCAAAAACCGGCGCGCGTTGACATTGATTATTGACTAGTTATTAATAGTAATCAATTACGGGGTCATT
AGTTCATAGCCCATATATGGAGTTCCGCGTTACATAACTTACGGTAAATGGCCCGCCTGGCTGACCGCCC
AACGACCCCCGCCCATTGACGTCAATAATGACGTATGTTCCCATAGTAACGCCAATAGGGACTTTCCATT
GACGTCAATGGGTGGACTATTTACGGTAAACTGCCCACTTGGCAGTACATCAAGTGTATCATATGCCAAG
TACGCCCCCTATTGACGTCAATGACGGTAAATGGCCCGCCTGGCATTATGCCCAGTACATGACCTTATGG
GACTTTCCTACTTGGCAGTACATCTACGTATTAGTCATCGCTATTACCATGGTGATGCGGTTTTGGCAGT
ACATCAATGGGCGTGGATAGCGGTTTGACTCACGGGGATTTCCAAGTCTCCACCCCATTGACGTCAATGG
GAGTTTGTTTTGGCACCAAAATCAACGGGACTTTCCAAAATGTCGTAACAACTCCGCCCCATTGACGCAA
ATGGGCGGTAGGCGTGTACGGTGGGAGGTCTATATAAGCAGAGCTCTCTGGCTAACTAGAGAACCCACTG
CTTACTGGCTTATCGAAATTAATACGACTCACTATAGGGAGACCCAAGCTTGGTACCGAGCTCGGATCCA
CTAGTAACGGCCGCCAGTGTGCTGGAATTAATTCGCTGTCTGCGAGGGCCAGCTGTTGGGGTGAGTACTC
CCTCTCAAAAGCGGGCATGACTTCTGCGCTAAGATTGTCAGTTTCCAAAAACGAGGAGGATTTGATATTC
ACCTGGCCCGCGGTGATGCCTTTGAGGGTGGCCGCGTCCATCTGGTCAGAAAAGACAATCTTTTTGTTGT
CAAGCTTGAGGTGTGGCAGGCTTGAGATCTGGCCATACACTTGAGTGACAATGACATCCACTTTGCCTTT
CTCTCCACAGGTGTCCACTCCCAGGTCCAACTGCAGGTCGATCGAGCATGCATCTAGGGCGGCCGCACTA
GAGGAATTCGCCCCTCTCCCTCCCCCCCCCCTAACGTTACTGGCCGAAGCCGCTTGGAATAAGGCCGGTG
TGTGTTTGTCTATATGTGATTTTCCACCATATTGCCGTCTTTTGGCAATGTGAGGGCCCGGAAACCTGGC
CCTGTCTTCTTGACGAGCATTCCTAGGGGTCTTTCCCCTCTCGCCAAAGGAATGCAAGGTCTGTTGAATG
TCGTGAAGGAAGCAGTTCCTCTGGAAGCTTCTTGAAGACAAACAACGTCTGTAGCGACCCTTTGCAGGCA
GCGGAACCCCCCACCTGGCGACAGGTGCCTCTGCGGCCAAAAGCCACGTGTATAAGATACACCTGCAAAG
GCGGCACAACCCCAGTGCCACGTTGTGAGTTGGATAGTTGTGGAAAGAGTCAAATGGCTCTCCTCAAGCG
TAGTCAACAAGGGGCTGAAGGATGCCCAGAAGGTACCCCATTGTATGGGAATCTGATCTGGGGCCTCGGT
GCACATGCTTTACATGTGTTTAGTCGAGGTTAAAAAAGCTCTAGGCCCCCCGAACCACGGGGACGTGGTT
TTCCTTTGAAAAACACGATGATAAGCTTGCCACAACCCCGTACCAAAGATGGATAGATCCGGAAAGCCTG
AACTCACCGCGACGTCTGTCGAGAAGTTTCTGATCGAAAAGTTCGACAGCGTCTCCGACCTGATGCAGCT
CTCGGAGGGCGAAGAATCTCGTGCTTTCAGCTTCGATGTAGGAGGGCGTGGATATGTCCTGCGGGTAAAT
AGCTGCGCCGATGGTTTCTACAAAGATCGTTATGTTTATCGGCACTTTGCATCGGCCGCGCTCCCGATTC
CGGAAGTGCTTGACATTGGGGAATTCAGCGAGAGCCTGACCTATTGCATCTCCCGCCGTGCACAGGGTGT
CACGTTGCAAGACCTGCCTGAAACCGAACTGCCCGCTGTTCTGCAGCCGGTCGCGGAGGCCATGGATGCG
ATCGCTGCGGCCGATCTTAGCCAGACGAGCGGGTTCGGCCCATTCGGACCGCAAGGAATCGGTCAATACA
CTACATGGCGTGATTTCATATGCGCGATTGCTGATCCCCATGTGTATCACTGGCAAACTGTGATGGACGA
CACCGTCAGTGCGTCCGTCGCGCAGGCTCTCGATGAGCTGATGCTTTGGGCCGAGGACTGCCCCGAAGTC
CGGCACCTCGTGCACGCGGATTTCGGCTCCAACAATGTCCTGACGGACAATGGCCGCATAACAGCGGTCA
TTGACTGGAGCGAGGCGATGTTCGGGGATTCCCAATACGAGGTCGCCAACATCTTCTTCTGGAGGCCGTG
GTTGGCTTGTATGGAGCAGCAGACGCGCTACTTCGAGCGGAGGCATCCGGAGCTTGCAGGATCGCCGCGG
CTCCGGGCGTATATGCTCCGCATTGGTCTTGACCAACTCTATCAGAGCTTGGTTGACGGCAATTTCGATG
ATGCAGCTTGGGCGCAGGGTCGATGCGACGCAATCGTCCGATCCGGAGCCGGGACTGTCGGGCGTACACA
AATCGCCCGCAGAAGCGCGGCCGTCTGGACCGATGGCTGTGTAGAAGTACTCGCCGATAGTGGAAACCGA
CGCCCCAGCACTCGTCCGAGGGCAAAGGAATAGAGTAGATGCCGACCGAACAAGAGCTGATTTCGAGAAC
GCCTCAGCCAGCAACTCGCGCGAGCCTAGCAAGGCAAATGCGAGAGAACGGCCTTACGCTTGGTGGCACA
GTTCTCGTCCACAGTTCGCTAAGCTCGCTCGGCTGGGTCGCGGGAGGGCCGGTCGCAGTGATTCAGGCCC
TTCTGGATTGTGTTGGTCCCCAGGGCACGATTGTCATGCCCACGCACTCGGGTGATCTGACTGATCCCGC
AGATTGGAGATCGCCGCCCGTGCCTGCCGATTGGGTGCAGATCTAGAGCTCGCTGATCAGCCTCGACTGT
GCCTCTAGTTGCCAGCCATCTGTTGTTTGCCCCTCCCCCGTGCCTTCCTTGACCCTGGAAGGTGCCACTC
CCACTGTCCTTTCCTAATAAAATGAGGAAATTGCATCGCATTGTCTGAGTAGGTGTCATTCTATTCTGGG
GGGTGGGGTGGGGCAGGACAGCAAGGGGGAGGATTGGGAAGACAATAGCAGGCATGCTGGGGATGCGGTG
GGCTCTATGGCTTCTGAGGCGGAAAGAACCAGCTGGGGCTCGATGAGGGAGCTGCGGTGGAGGAGGTGGA
GAGAAGGCCGCACCCTTCTGGGCAGGGGGAGGGGAGTGCCGCAATACCTTTATGGGAGTTCTCTGCTGCC
TCCCGTCTTGTAAGGACCGCCCTGGGCCTGGAAGAAGCCCTCCCTCCTTTCCTCCTCGCGTGATCTCGTC
ATCGCCTCCATGTCGAGTCGCTTCTCGATTATGGGCGGGATTCTTTTGCCTAGGCTTAAGGGGCTAACTT
GGTCCCTGGGCGTTGCCCTGCAGGGGAGTGAGCAGCTGTAAGATTTGAGGGGCGACTCCGATTAGTTTAT
CTTCCCACGGACTAGAGTTGGTGTCGAGGTTATTGTAATAAGGGTGGGGTAGGGAAATGGAGCTTAGTCA
TTCACCTGGGGCTGATTTTATGCAACGAGACTGCGGATTATCACTACTTATCATTTTTGGAGCATTTTTC
TAGAGACAGACATAAAGCATGATCACCTGAGTTTTATACCATTTGAGACCCTTGCTGCACCACCAAAGTG
TAGCATCAGGTTAAATCTTAATAGAAAAATTTTAGCTTTTGCTTGAGAAACCAGTGCTTCCCTCCCTCAC
CCTCTCTCCCCAGGCTCTCTACCCCTTTGCATCCCTACCAGGCATCTTAGCAACTCTCACTCATACTTGA
TCCCATTTTCCATTTGTTGTACTTGCTCCTCTAGTATTCAGACATAGCACTAGCTTTCTCCCTCTCTTGA
TCTTGGGTAGCCTGGTGTCTCGCGAAACCAGACAGATTGGTTCCACCACAAATTAAGGCTTGAGCTGGGG
CTTGACTCTTACCCAGCAGTGCTTTTATTCCTCCCTAGTTCACGTTCTTAAATGTTTATCTTGATTTTCA
TTTTATCCTTTTTCCTTAGCTGGGATTCTGTCCCTGACCGTCTTCACAGTCCAGGTGATCTTGACTACTG
CTTTACAGAGAATTGGATCTGAGGTTAGGCAACATCTCCCTTTTTCTTCCTCTAAATACCTCTCATTTCT
GTTCTTACCAGTTAGTAACTGATCTCAGATGCCTGTGTGATAGCTGGTACCCAGCTTTTGTTCCCTTTAG
TGAGGGTTAATTGCGCGCTTGGCGTAATCATGGTCATAGCTGTTTCCTGTGTGAAATTGTTATCCGCTCA
CAATTCCACACAACATACGAGCCGGAAGCATAAAGTGTAAAGCCTGGGGTGCCTAATGAGTGAGCTAACT
CACATTAATTGCGTTGCGCTCACTGCCCGCTTTCCAGTCGGGAAACCTGTCGTGCCAGCTGCATTAATGA
ATCGGCCAACGCGCGGGGAGAGGCGGTTTGCGTATTGGGCGCTCTTCCGCTTCCTCGCTCACTGACTCGC
TGCGCTCGGTCGTTCGGCTGCGGCGAGCGGTATCAGCTCACTCAAAGGCGGTAATACGGTTATCCACAGA
ATCAGGGGATAACGCAGGAAAGAACATGTGAGCAAAAGGCCAGCAAAAGGCCAGGAACCGTAAAAAGGCC
GCGTTGCTGGCGTTTTTCCATAGGCTCCGCCCCCCTGACGAGCATCACAAAAATCGACGCTCAAGTCAGA
GGTGGCGAAACCCGACAGGACTATAAAGATACCAGGCGTTTCCCCCTGGAAGCTCCCTCGTGCGCTCTCC
TGTTCCGACCCTGCCGCTTACCGGATACCTGTCCGCCTTTCTCCCTTCGGGAAGCGTGGCGCTTTCTCAT
AGCTCACGCTGTAGGTATCTCAGTTCGGTGTAGGTCGTTCGCTCCAAGCTGGGCTGTGTGCACGAACCCC
CCGTTCAGCCCGACCGCTGCGCCTTATCCGGTAACTATCGTCTTGAGTCCAACCCGGTAAGACACGACTT
ATCGCCACTGGCAGCAGCCACTGGTAACAGGATTAGCAGAGCGAGGTATGTAGGCGGTGCTACAGAGTTC
TTGAAGTGGTGGCCTAACTACGGCTACACTAGAAGGACAGTATTTGGTATCTGCGCTCTGCTGAAGCCAG
TTACCTTCGGAAAAAGAGTTGGTAGCTCTTGATCCGGCAAACAAACCACCGCTGGTAGCGGTGGTTTTTT
TGTTTGCAAGCAGCAGATTACGCGCAGAAAAAAAGGATCTCAAGAAGATCCTTTGATCTTTTCTACGGGG
TCTGACGCTCAGTGGAACGAAAACTCACGTTAAGGGATTTTGGTCATGAGATTATCAAAAAGGATCTTCA
CCTAGATCCTTTTAAATTAAAAATGAAGTTTTAAATCAATCTAAAGTATATATGAGTAAACTTGGTCTGA
CAGTTACCAATGCTTAATCAGTGAGGCACCTATCTCAGCGATCTGTCTATTTCGTTCATCCATAGTTGCC
TGACTCCCCGTCGTGTAGATAACTACGATACGGGAGGGCTTACCATCTGGCCCCAGTGCTGCAATGATAC
CGCGAGACCCACGCTCACCGGCTCCAGATTTATCAGCAATAAACCAGCCAGCCGGAAGGGCCGAGCGCAG
AAGTGGTCCTGCAACTTTATCCGCCTCCATCCAGTCTATTAATTGTTGCCGGGAAGCTAGAGTAAGTAGT
TCGCCAGTTAATAGTTTGCGCAACGTTGTTGCCATTGCTACAGGCATCGTGGTGTCACGCTCGTCGTTTG
GTATGGCTTCATTCAGCTCCGGTTCCCAACGATCAAGGCGAGTTACATGATCCCCCATGTTGTGCAAAAA
AGCGGTTAGCTCCTTCGGTCCTCCGATCGTTGTCAGAAGTAAGTTGGCCGCAGTGTTATCACTCATGGTT
ATGGCAGCACTGCATAATTCTCTTACTGTCATGCCATCCGTAAGATGCTTTTCTGTGACTGGTGAGTACT
CAACCAAGTCATTCTGAGAATAGTGTATGCGGCGACCGAGTTGCTCTTGCCCGGCGTCAATACGGGATAA
TACCGCGCCACATAGCAGAACTTTAAAAGTGCTCATCATTGGAAAACGTTCTTCGGGGCGAAAACTCTCA
AGGATCTTACCGCTGTTGAGATCCAGTTCGATGTAACCCACTCGTGCACCCAACTGATCTTCAGCATCTT
TTACTTTCACCAGCGTTTCTGGGTGAGCAAAAACAGGAAGGCAAAATGCCGCAAAAAAGGGAATAAGGGC
GACACGGAAATGTTGAATACTCATACTCTTCCTTTTTCAATATTATTGAAGCATTTATCAGGGTTATTGT
CTCATGAGCGGATACATATTTGAATGTATTTAGAAAAATAAACAAATAGGGGTTCCGCGCACATTTCCCC
GAAAAGTGCCAC
Features (pLannotate 1.2.2; 21 found; start..end, strand, type, name):
     30..458     -  rep_origin     f1 ori (sequence partly withheld): f1 bacteriophage origin of replication; arrow indicates direction of (+) strand synthesis
    463..618     -  CDS            lacZα (fragment): LacZα fragment of β-galactosidase; lacZ fragment
    626..644     +  promoter       T7 promoter: promoter for bacteriophage T7 RNA polymerase
   1600..1979    +  enhancer       CMV enhancer: human cytomegalovirus immediate early enhancer
   1980..2183    +  promoter       CMV promoter: human cytomegalovirus (CMV) immediate early promoter
   2179..2212    +  LTR            5' LTR (truncated) (fragment): truncated 5' long terminal repeat (LTR) from HIV-1
   2228..2246    +  promoter       T7 promoter: promoter for bacteriophage T7 RNA polymerase
   2339..2568    +  intron         chimeric intron: chimera between introns from adenovirus and immunoglobulin heavy chain genes
   2639..3225    +  misc_feature   IRES2: internal ribosome entry site (IRES) of the encephalomyocarditis virus (EMCV)
   3251..4271    +  CDS            HygR (fragment): aminoglycoside phosphotransferase from E. coli; aph(4)-Ia; confers resistance to hygromycin
   4289..4561    +  CDS            yokD (fragment): YOKD_BACSU - Experimental evidence at protein level: Swiss-Prot protein existence level 1. May contribute to antibiotic resistance. From Bacillus subtilis (strain 168).
   4592..4808    +  polyA_signal   bGH poly(A) signal: bovine growth hormone polyadenylation signal
   4812..4833    +  promoter       SV40 promoter (fragment): SV40 enhancer and early promoter
   5912..5930    -  promoter       T3 promoter: promoter for bacteriophage T3 RNA polymerase
   5975..5991    -  protein_bind   lac operator: The lac repressor binds to the lac operator to inhibit transcription in E. coli. This inhibition can be relieved by adding lactose or isopropyl-β-D-thiogalactopyranoside (IPTG). lac repressor encoded by lacI
   5999..6029    -  promoter       lac promoter: promoter for the E. coli lac operon
   6044..6065    -  protein_bind   CAP binding site: CAP binding activates transcription in the presence of cAMP. E. coli catabolite activator protein
   6078..6170    -  CDS            lacI (fragment): lac repressor; lacI; The lac repressor binds to the lac operator to inhibit transcription in E. coli. This inhibition can be relieved by adding lactose or isopropyl-β-D-thiogalactopyranoside (IPTG).
   6353..6941    -  rep_origin     ori: high-copy-number ColE1/pMB1/pBR322/pUC origin of replication
   7112..7972    -  CDS            AmpR: β-lactamase; bla; confers resistance to ampicillin, carbenicillin, and related antibiotics
   7973..8077    -  promoter       AmpR promoter: bla
