>Addgene plasmid #105926 | pMK247 (hROSA26 CMV-MCS-Hygro) | addgene full sequence | sequence record 220588 | Addgene NGS Result
CCCCCCCCTAACGTTACTGGCCGAAGCCGCTTGGAATAAGGCCGGTGTGCGTTTGTCTATATGTTATTTT
CCACCATATTGCCGTCTTTTGGCAATGTGAGGGCCCGGAAACCTGGCCCTGTCTTCTTGACGAGCATTCC
TAGGGGTCTTTCCCCTCTCGCCAAAGGAATGCAAGGTCTGTTGAATGTCGTGAAGGAAGCAGTTCCTCTG
GAAGCTTCTTGAAGACAAACAACGTCTGTAGCGACCCTTTGCAGGCAGCGGAACCCCCCACCTGGCGACA
GGTGCCTCTGCGGCCAAAAGCCACGTGTATAAGATACACCTGCAAAGGCGGCACAACCCCAGTGCCACGT
TGTGAGTTGGATAGTTGTGGAAAGAGTCAAATGGCTCTCCTCAAGCGTATTCAACAAGGGGCTGAAGGAT
GCCCAGAAGGTACCCCATTGTATGGGATCTGATCTGGGGCCTCGGTGCACATGCTTTACATGTGTTTAGT
CGAGGTTAAAAAAACGTCTAGGCCCCCCGAACCACGGGGACGTGGTTTTCCTTTGAAAAACACGATGATA
AGCTTGCCACAACCCGTACCAAAGATGGATAGATCCGGAAAGCCTGAACTCACCGCGACGTCTGTCGAGA
AGTTTCTGATCGAAAAGTTCGACAGCGTCTCCGACCTGATGCAGCTCTCGGAGGGCGAAGAATCTCGTGC
TTTCAGCTTCGATGTAGGAGGGCGTGGATATGTCCTGCGGGTAAATAGCTGCGCCGATGGTTTCTACAAA
GATCGTTATGTTTATCGGCACTTTGCATCGGCCGCGCTCCCGATTCCGGAAGTGCTTGACATTGGGGAAT
TCAGCGAGAGCCTGACCTATTGCATCTCCCGCCGTGCACAGGGTGTCACGTTGCAAGACCTGCCTGAAAC
CGAACTGCCCGCTGTTCTGCAGCCGGTCGCGGAGGCCATGGATGCGATCGCTGCGGCCGATCTTAGCCAG
ACGAGCGGGTTCGGCCCATTCGGACCGCAAGGAATCGGTCAATACACTACATGGCGTGATTTCATATGCG
CGATTGCTGATCCCCATGTGTATCACTGGCAAACTGTGATGGACGACACCGTCAGTGCGTCCGTCGCGCA
GGCTCTCGATGAGCTGATGCTTTGGGCCGAGGACTGCCCCGAAGTCCGGCACCTCGTGCACGCGGATTTC
GGCTCCAACAATGTCCTGACGGACAATGGCCGCATAACAGCGGTCATTGACTGGAGCGAGGCGATGTTCG
GGGATTCCCAATACGAGGTCGCCAACATCTTCTTCTGGAGGCCGTGGTTGGCTTGTATGGAGCAGCAGAC
GCGCTACTTCGAGCGGAGGCATCCGGAGCTTGCAGGATCGCCGCGGCTCCGGGCGTATATGCTCCGCATT
GGTCTTGACCAACTCTATCAGAGCTTGGTTGACGGCAATTTCGATGATGCAGCTTGGGCGCAGGGTCGAT
GCGACGCAATCGTCCGATCCGGAGCCGGGACTGTCGGGCGTACACAAATCGCCCGCAGAAGCGCGGCCGT
CTGGACCGATGGCTGTGTAGAAGTACTCGCCGATAGTGGAAACCGACGCCCCAGCACTCGTCCGAGGGCA
AAGGAATAGAGTAGATGCCGACCGAACAAGAGCTGATTTCGAGAACGCCTCAGCCAGCAACTCGCGCGAG
CCTAGCAAGGCAAATGCGAGAGAACGGCCTTACGCTTGGTGGCACAGTTCTCGTCCACAGTTCGCTAAGC
TCGCTCGGCTGGGTCGCGGGAGGGCCGGTCGCAGTGATTCAGGCCCTTCTGGATTGTGTTGGTCCCCAGG
GCACGATTGTCATGCCCACGCACTCGGGTGATCTGACTGATCCCGCAGATTGGAGATCGCCGCCCGTGCC
TGCCGATTGGGTGCAGATCTCTAGAGCTCGCTGATCAGCCTCGACTGTGCCTTCTAGTTGCCAGCCATCT
GTTGTTTGCCCCTCCCCCGTGCCTTCCTTGACCCTGGAAGGTGCCACTCCCACTGTCCTTTCCTAATAAA
ATGAGGAAATTGCATCGCATTGTCTGAGTAGGTGTCATTCTATTCTGGGGGGTGGGGTGGGGCAGGACAG
CAAGGGGGAGGATTGGGAAGACAATAGCAGGCATGCTGGGGATGCGGTGGGCTCTATGGCTTCTGAGGCG
GAAAGAACCAGCTGGGGCTCGATGAGGGAGCTGCGGTGGAGGAGGTGGAGAGAAGGCCGCACCCTTCTGG
GCAGGGGGAGGGGAGTGCCGCAATACCTTTATGGGAGTTCTCTGCTGCCTCCCGTCTTGTAAGGACCGCC
CTGGGCCTGGAAGAAGCCCTCCCTCCTTTCCTCCTCGCGTGATCTCGTCATCGCCTCCATGTCGAGTCGC
TTCTCGATTATGGGCGGGATTCTTTTGCCTAGGCTTAAGGGGCTAACTTGGTCCCTGGGCGTTGCCCTGC
AGGGGAGTGAGCAGCTGTAAGATTTGAGGGGCGACTCCGATTAGTTTATCTTCCCACGGACTAGAGTTGG
TGTCGAGGTTATTGTAATAAGGGTGGGGTAGGGAAATGGAGCTTAGTCATTCACCTGGGGCTGATTTTAT
GCAACGAGACTGCGGATTATCACTAATCATTTTTGGAGCATTTTTCTAGAGACAGACATAAAGCATGATC
ACCTGAGTTTTATACCATTTGAGACCCTTGCTGCACCACCAAAGTGTAGCATCAGGTTAAATCTTAATAG
AAAAATTTTAGCTTTTGCTTGAGAAACCAGTGCTTCCCTCCCTCACCCTCTCTCCCCAGGCTCTCTACCC
CTTTGCATCCCTACCAGGCATCTTAGCAACTCTCACTCATACTTGATCCCATTTTCCATTTGTTGTACTT
GCTCCTCCAGTATTCAGACATAGCACTAGCTTTCTCCCTCTCTTGATCTTGGGTAGCCTGGTGTCTCGCG
AAACCAGACAGATTGGTTCCACCACAAATTAAGGCTTGAGCTGGGGCTTGACTCTTACCCAGCAGTGCTT
TTATTCCTCCCTAGTTCACGTTCTTAAATGTTTATCTTGATTTTCATTTTATCCTTTTTCCTTAGCTGGG
ATTCTGTCCCTGACCGTCTTCACAGTCCAGGTGATCTTGACTACTGCTTTACAGAGAATTGGATCTGAGG
TTAGGCAACATCTCCCTTTTTCTTCCTCTAAATACCTCTCATTTCTGTTCTTACCAGTTAGTAACTGATC
TCAGATGCCTGTGTGATAGCTGGTACCCAGCTTTTGTTCCCTTTAGTGAGGGTTAATTGCGCGCTTGGCG
TAATCATGGTCATAGCTGTTTCCTGTGTGAAATTGTTATCCGCTCACAATTCCACACAACATACGAGCCG
GGAGCATAAAGTGTAAAGCCTGGGGTGCCTAATGAGTGAGCTAACTCACATTAATTGCGTTGCGCTCACT
GCCCGCTTTCCAGTCGGGAAACCTGTCGTGCCAGCTGCATTAATGAATCGGCCAACGCGCGGGGAGAGGC
GGTTTGCGTATTGGGCGCTCTTCCGCTTCCTCGCTCACTGACTCGCTGCGCTCGGTCGTTCGGCTGCGGC
GAGCGGTATCAGCTCACTCAAAGGCGGTAATACGGTTATCCACAGAATCAGGGGATAACGCAGGAAAGAA
CATGTGAGCAAAAGGCCAGCAAAAGGCCAGGAACCGTAAAAAGGCCGCGTTGCTGGCGTTTTTCCATAGG
CTCCGCCCCCCTGACGAGCATCACAAAAATCGACGCTCAAGTCAGAGGTGGCGAAACCCGACAGGACTAT
AAAGATACCAGGCGTTTCCCCCTGGAAGCTCCCTCGTGCGCTCTCCTGTTCCGACCCTGCCGCTTACCGG
ATACCTGTCCGCCTTTCTCCCTTCGGGAAGCGTGGCGCTTTCTCATAGCTCACGCTGTAGGTATCTCAGT
TCGGTGTAGGTCGTTCGCTCCAAGCTGGGCTGTGTGCACGAACCCCCCGTTCAGCCCGACCGCTGCGCCT
TATCCGGTAACTATCGTCTTGAGTCCAACCCGGTAAGACACGACTTATCGCCACTGGCAGCAGCCACTGG
TAACAGGATTAGCAGAGCGAGGTATGTAGGCGGTGCTACAGAGTTCTTGAAGTGGTGGCCTAACTACGGC
TACACTAGAAGAACAGTATTTGGTATCTGCGCTCTGCTGAAGCCAGTTACCTTCGGAAAAAGAGTTGGTA
GCTCTTGATCCGGCAAACAAACCACCGCTGGTAGCGGTGGTTTTTTTGTTTGCAAGCAGCAGATTACGCG
CAGAAAAAAAGGATCTCAAGAAGATCCTTTGATCTTTTCTACGGGGTCTGACGCTCAGTGGAACGAAAAC
TCACGTTAAGGGATTTTGGTCATGAGATTATCAAAAAGGATCTTCACCTAGATCCTTTTAAATTAAAAAT
GAAGTTTTAAATCAATCTAAAGTATATATGAGTAAACTTGGTCTGACAGTTACCAATGCTTAATCAGTGA
GGCACCTATCTCAGCGATCTGTCTATTTCGTTCATCCATAGTTGCCTGACTCCCCGTCGTGTAGATAACT
ACGATACGGGAGGGCTTACCATCTGGCCCCAGTGCTGCAATGATACCGCGAGACCCACGCTCACCGGCTC
CAGATTTATCAGCAATAAACCAGCCAGCCGGAAGGGCCGAGCGCAGAAGTGGTCCTGCAACTTTATCCGC
CTCCATCCAGTCTATTAATTGTTGCCGGGAAGCTAGAGTAAGTAGTTCGCCAGTTAATAGTTTGCGCAAC
GTTGTTGCCATTGCTACAGGCATCGTGGTGTCACGCTCGTCGTTTGGTATGGCTTCATTCAGCTCCGGTT
CCCAACGATCAAGGCGAGTTACATGATCCCCCATGTTGTGCAAAAAAGCGGTTAGCTCCTTCGGTCCTCC
GATCGTTGTCAGAAGTAAGTTGGCCGCAGTGTTATCACTCATGGTTATGGCAGCACTGCATAATTCTCTT
ACTGTCATGCCATCCGTAAGATGCTTTTCTGTGACTGGTGAGTACTCAACCAAGTCATTCTGAGAATAGT
GTATGCGGCGACCGAGTTGCTCTTGCCCGGCGTCAATACGGGATAATACCGCGCCACATAGCAGAACTTT
AAAAGTGCTCATCATTGGAAAACGTTCTTCGGGGCGAAAACTCTCAAGGATCTTACCGCTGTTGAGATCC
AGTTCGATGTAACCCACTCGTGCACCCAACTGATCTTCAGCATCTTTTACTTTCACCAGCGTTTCTGGGT
GAGCAAAAACAGGAAGGCAAAATGCCGCAAAAAAGGGAATAAGGGCGACACGGAAATGTTGAATACTCAT
ACTCTTCCTTTTTCAATATTATTGAAGCATTTATCAGGGTTATTGTCTCATGAGCGGATACATATTTGAA
TGTATTTAGAAAAATAAACAAATAGGGGTTCCGCGCACATTTCCCCGAAAAGTGCCACCTAAATTGTAAG
CGTTAATATTTTGTTAAAATTCGCGTTAAATTTTTGTTAAATCAGCTCATTTTTTAACCAATAGGCCGAA
ATCGGCAAAATCCCTTATAAATCAAAAGAATAGACCGAGATAGGGT
[37 nt withheld, positions 5577-5613]
AAAGAACGTGGACTCCAACGTCAAAGG
[49 nt withheld, positions 5641-5689]
T
[91 nt withheld, positions 5691-5781]
G
[124 nt withheld, positions 5783-5906]
CCCATTCGCCATTCAGGCTGCGCAACTGTTGGGAAGGGCGATCGGTGCGGGCCTCTTCGCTATTACGCCA
GCTGGCGAAAGGGGGATGTGCTGCAAGGCGATTAAGTTGGGTAACGCCAGGGTTTTCCCAGTCACGACGT
TGTAAAACGACGGCCAGTGAGCGCGCGTAATACGACTCACTATAGGGCGAATTGGAGCTCGGAACTCTGG
TGGGAGGGGAGGGTCAGTGAAATTGGCTCTGGCGCGGGCGTCCTCCCACCCTCCCCTTCCTTCGGGGGAG
TCGGTTTACCCGCCGCCTGCTTGTCTTCGACACCTGATTGGCTGTCGAAGCTGTGGGACCGGGCCCTTGC
TACTGGCTCGAGTCTCACATGAGCGAAACCACTGCGCGGGGCGCGGGGGTGGCGGGGAGGCGGGCGTTGG
TACGGTCCTCCCCGAGGCCGAGCGCCGCAGTGTCTGGCCCCGCGCCCCTGCGCAACGTGGCAGGAAGCGC
GCGCTGGAGGCGGGGGCGGGCTGCCGGCCGAGACTTCTGGATGGCGGCGGCCGCGGCTCCGCCCCGGGTT
CCCACCGCCTGAAGGGCGAGACAAGCCCGACCTGCTACAGGCACTCGTGGGGGTGGGGGAGGAGCGGGGG
TCGGTCCGGCTGGTTTGTGGGTGGGAGGCGCTTGTTCTCCAAAAACCGGCGCGCGTTGACATTGATTATT
GACTAGTTATTAATAGTAATCAATTACGGGGTCATTAGTTCATAGCCCATATATGGAGTTCCGCGTTACA
TAACTTACGGTAAATGGCCCGCCTGGCTGACCGCCCAACGACCCCCGCCCATTGACGTCAATAATGACGT
ATGTTCCCATAGTAACGCCAATAGGGACTTTCCATTGACGTCAATGGGTGGAGTATTTACGGTAAACTGC
CCACTTGGCAGTACATCAAGTGTATCATATGCCAAGTACGCCCCCTATTGACGTCAATGACGGTAAATGG
CCCGCCTGGCATTATGCCCAGTACATGACCTTATGGGACTTTCCTACTTGGCAGTACATCTACGTATTAG
TCATCGCTATTACCATGGTGATGCGGTTTTGGCAGTACATCAATGGGCGTGGATAGCGGTTTGACTCACG
GGGATTTCCAAGTCTCCACCCCATTGACGTCAATGGGAGTTTGTTTTGGCACCAAAATCAACGGGACTTT
CCAAAATGTCGTAACAACTCCGCCCCATTGACGCAAATGGGCGGTAGGCGTGTACGGTGGGAGGTCTATA
TAAGCAGAGCTCTCTGGCTAACTAGAGAACCCACTGCTTACTGGCTTATCGAAATTAATACGACTCACTA
TAGGGAGACCCAAGCTTGGTACCGAGCTCGGATCCACTAGTAACGGCCGCCAGTGTGCTGGAATTAATTC
GCTGTCTGCGAGGGCCAGCTGTTGGGGTGAGTACTCCCTCTCAAAAGCGGGCATGACTTCTGCGCTAAGA
TTGTCAGTTTCCAAAAACGAGGAGGATTTGATATTCACCTGGCCCGCGGTGATGCCTTTGAGGGTGGCCG
CGTCCATCTGGTCAGAAAAGACAATCTTTTTGTTGTCAAGCTTGAGGTGTGGCAGGCTTGAGATCTGGCC
ATACACTTGAGTGACAATGACATCCACTTTGCCTTTCTCTCCACAGGTGTCCACTCCCAGGTCCAACTGC
AGGTCGAGCATGCATCTAGGGCGGCCGCACTAGAGGAATTCCGCCCCTCTCCCCCCCCCCCCTCTCCCTC
C
Features (pLannotate 1.2.2; 21 found; start..end, strand, type, name):
     99..561     +  misc_feature   IRES: internal ribosome entry site (IRES) of the encephalomyocarditis virus (EMCV)
    599..1619    +  CDS            HygR (fragment): aminoglycoside phosphotransferase from E. coli; aph(4)-Ia; confers resistance to hygromycin
   1637..1915    +  CDS            yokD (fragment): YOKD_BACSU - Experimental evidence at protein level: Swiss-Prot protein existence level 1. May contribute to antibiotic resistance. From Bacillus subtilis (strain 168).
   1935..2159    +  polyA_signal   bGH poly(A) signal: bovine growth hormone polyadenylation signal
   2163..2184    +  promoter       SV40 promoter (fragment): SV40 enhancer and early promoter
   3260..3278    -  promoter       T3 promoter: promoter for bacteriophage T3 RNA polymerase
   3323..3339    -  protein_bind   lac operator: The lac repressor binds to the lac operator to inhibit transcription in E. coli. This inhibition can be relieved by adding lactose or isopropyl-β-D-thiogalactopyranoside (IPTG). lac repressor encoded by lacI
   3347..3377    -  promoter       lac promoter: promoter for the E. coli lac operon
   3392..3413    -  protein_bind   CAP binding site: CAP binding activates transcription in the presence of cAMP. E. coli catabolite activator protein
   3426..3518    -  CDS            lacI (fragment): lac repressor; lacI; The lac repressor binds to the lac operator to inhibit transcription in E. coli. This inhibition can be relieved by adding lactose or isopropyl-β-D-thiogalactopyranoside (IPTG).
   3701..4289    -  rep_origin     ori: high-copy-number ColE1/pMB1/pBR322/pUC origin of replication
   4460..5320    -  CDS            AmpR: β-lactamase; bla; confers resistance to ampicillin, carbenicillin, and related antibiotics
   5321..5425    -  promoter       AmpR promoter: bla
   5478..5906    -  rep_origin     f1 ori (sequence partly withheld): f1 bacteriophage origin of replication; arrow indicates direction of (+) strand synthesis
   5911..6066    -  CDS            lacZα (fragment): LacZα fragment of β-galactosidase; lacZ fragment
   6074..6092    +  promoter       T7 promoter: promoter for bacteriophage T7 RNA polymerase
   6594..6973    +  enhancer       CMV enhancer: human cytomegalovirus immediate early enhancer
   6974..7177    +  promoter       CMV promoter: human cytomegalovirus (CMV) immediate early promoter
   7173..7206    +  LTR            5' LTR (truncated) (fragment): truncated 5' long terminal repeat (LTR) from HIV-1
   7222..7240    +  promoter       T7 promoter: promoter for bacteriophage T7 RNA polymerase
   7333..7562    +  intron         chimeric intron: chimera between introns from adenovirus and immunoglobulin heavy chain genes
