[The description below was written by a language model from this plasmid's Addgene catalogue record and pLannotate feature annotations shown in this document.]
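Description:
pMK247 (hROSA26 CMV-MCS-Hygro) is an empty donor backbone built on pBluescript for CRISPR-assisted knock-in of an expression cassette at the human ROSA26 locus. In bacteria it is maintained as a high-copy plasmid through a ColE1/pUC-type origin and selected with ampicillin via the β-lactamase gene. The usual pBluescript remnants are also present: an f1 origin, lacZα and lac promoter/operator fragments, and flanking T7 and T3 promoters.

The payload is a single mammalian transcription unit. A CMV enhancer and immediate-early promoter are followed by a chimeric intron, which generally improves expression, and then a multiple cloning site where the depositor indicates that a gene of interest is inserted between BamHI and BstXI. Downstream, an EMCV IRES drives translation of the hygromycin resistance gene from the same transcript, so hygromycin-resistant cells should also express the cloned gene. A bGH polyadenylation signal terminates the message. Several short annotations (an HIV-1 LTR fragment, an SV40 promoter fragment, a yokD fragment) are probably automated partial matches rather than functional elements.

Unannotated stretches lie between the T7 promoter and the CMV enhancer and between the poly(A) signal and the T3 promoter. These presumably hold the ROSA26 homology arms, although the feature tables do not label them. The depositor sequence is 8,100 nt while the sequencing-derived record is 7,657 nt. Much of the difference appears to fall in the upstream unannotated region, and the record does not explain it. The plasmid is meant to be co-delivered with a companion Cas9/guide plasmid targeting hROSA26 to generate stable human cell lines.
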