Addgene plasmid #105926: pMK247 (hROSA26 CMV-MCS-Hygro)
Purpose: (Empty Backbone) Donor for integration at the human ROSA26 locus
Depositing lab: Masato Kanemaki. Depositing organization: National Institute of Genetics. Publication: Dynein-Dynactin-NuMA clusters generate cortical spindle-pulling forces as a multi-arm ensemble. Okumura M, Natsume T, Kanemaki MT, Kiyomitsu T. Elife. 2018 May 31;7. pii: 36559. doi: 10.7554/eLife.36559. PubMed 29848445.
Backbone
  Vector backbone: pBluescript
  Backbone size (bp): 8100
  Vector type: Mammalian Expression, CRISPR
  Promoter: CMV
  Selectable markers: Hygromycin
Growth in bacteria
  Bacterial resistance: Ampicillin, 100 μg/mL
  Growth temperature: 37°C
  Growth strain: DH5alpha
  Copy number: High Copy
Terms and licenses: Academic/Nonprofit Terms; Industry Terms: Not Available to Industry
Depositor comments: Clone your gene of interest at BamHI-BstXI and integrate at human ROSA26 locus using hROSA26 CRISPR-px330 (Addgene 105927).
How to cite: pMK247 (hROSA26 CMV-MCS-Hygro) was a gift from Masato Kanemaki (Addgene plasmid # 105926)
